>Addgene plasmid #83765 | MSCV-6NBC-GFP-PGK-Puro-Barcode88 | depositor full sequence | sequence record 159962 | Full Sequence
TGAAAGACCCCACCTGTAGGTTTGGCAAGCTAGCTTAAGTAACGCCATTTTGCAAGGCATGGAAAATACA
TAACTGAGAATAGAGAAGTTCAGATCAAGGTTAGGAACAGAGAGACAGCAGAATATGGGCCAAACAGGAT
ATCTGTGGTAAGCAGTTCCTGCCCCGGCTCAGGGCCAAGAACAGATGGTCCCCAGATGCGGTCCCGCCCT
CAGCAGTTTCTAGAGAACCATCAGATGTTTCCAGGGTGCCCCAAGGACCTGAAATGACCCTGTGCCTTAT
TTGAACTAACCAATCAGTTCGCTTCTCGCTTCTGTTCGCGCGCTTCTGCTCCCCGAGCTCAATAAAAGAG
CCCACAACCCCTCACTCGGCGCGCCAGTCCTCCGATAGACTGCGTCGCCCGGGTACCCGTATTCCCAATA
AAGCCTCTTGCTGTTTGCATCCGAATCGTGGACTCGCTGATCCTTGGGAGGGTCTCCTCAGATTGATTGA
CTGCCCACCTCGGGGGTCTTTCATTTGGAGGTTCCACCGAGATTTGGAGACCCCTGCCCAGGGACCACCG
ACCCCCCCGCCGGGAGGTAAGCTGGCCAGCGGTCGTTTCGTGTCTGTCTCTGTCTTTGTGCGTGTTTGTG
CCGGCATCTAATGTTTGCGCCTGCGTCTGTACTAGTTAGCTAACTAGCTCTGTATCTGGCGGACCCGTGG
TGGAACTGACGAGTTCTGAACACCCGGCCGCAACCCTGGGAGACGTCCCAGGGACTTTGGGGGCCGTTTT
TGTGGCCCGACCTGAGGAAGGGAGTCGATGTGGAATCCGACCCCGTCAGGATATGTGGTTCTGGTAGGAG
ACGAGAACCTAAAACAGTTCCCGCCTCCGTCTGAATTTTTGCTTTCGGTTTGGAACCGAAGCCGCGCGTC
TTGTCTGCTGCAGCGCTGCAGCATCGTTCTGTGTTGTCTCTGTCTGACTGTGTTTCTGTATTTGTCTGAA
AATTAGGGCCAGACTGTTACCACTCCCTTAAGTTTGACCTTAGGTCACTGGAAAGATGTCGAGCGGATCG
CTCACAACCAGTCGGTAGATGTCAAGAAGAGACGTTGGGTTACCTTCTGCTCTGCAGAATGGCCAACCTT
TAACGTCGGATGGCCGCGAGACGGCACCTTTAACCGAGACCTCATCACCCAGGTTAAGATCAAGGTCTTT
TCACCTGGCCCGCATGGACACCCAGACCAGGTCCCCTACATCGTGACCTGGGAAGCCTTGGCTTTTGACC
CCCCTCCCTGGGTCAAGCCCTTTGTACACCCTAAGCCTCCGCCTCCTCTTCCTCCATCCGCCCCGTCTCT
CCCCCTTGAACCTCCTCGTTCGACCCCGCCTCGATCCTCCCTTTATCCAGCCCTCACTCCTTCTCTAGGC
GCCGGAATTAGATCCGAATGTCCACCATGGTGAGCAAGGGCGAGGAGCTGTTCACCGGGGTGGTGCCCAT
CCTGGTCGAGCTGGACGGCGACGTAAACGGCCACAAGTTCAGCGTGTCCGGCGAGGGCGAGGGCGATGCC
ACCTACGGCAAGCTGACCCTGAAGTTCATCTGCACCACCGGCAAGCTGCCCGTGCCCTGGCCCACCCTCG
TGACCACCCTGACCTACGGCGTGCAGTGCTTCAGCCGCTACCCCGACCACATGAAGCAGCACGACTTCTT
CAAGTCCGCCATGCCCGAAGGCTACGTCCAGGAGCGCACCATCTTCTTCAAGGACGACGGCAACTACAAG
ACCCGCGCCGAGGTGAAGTTCGAGGGCGACACCCTGGTGAACCGCATCGAGCTGAAGGGCATCGACTTCA
AGGAGGACGGCAACATCCTGGGGCACAAGCTGGAGTACAACTACAACAGCCACAACGTCTATATCATGGC
CGACAAGCAGAAGAACGGCATCAAGGTGAACTTCAAGATCCGCCACAACATCGAGGACGGCAGCGTGCAG
CTCGCCGACCACTACCAGCAGAACACCCCCATCGGCGACGGCCCCGTGCTGCTGCCCGACAACCACTACC
TGAGCACCCAGTCCGCCCTGAGCAAAGACCCCAACGAGAAGCGCGATCACATGGTCCTGCTGGAGTTCGT
GACCGCCGCCGGGATCACTCTCGGCATGGACGAGCTGTACAAGTAGCGGAGAATTCTACCGGGTAGGGGA
GGCGCTTTTCCCAAGGCAGTCTGGAGCATGCGCTTTAGCAGCCCCGCTGGGCACTTGGCGCTACACAAGT
GGCCTCTGGCCTCGCACACATTCCACATCCACCGGTAGGCGCCAACCGGCTCCGTTCTTTGGTGGCCCCT
TCGCGCCACCTTCTACTCCTCCCCTAGTCAGGAAGTTCCCCCCCGCCCCGCAGCTCGCGTCGTGCAGGAC
GTGACAAATGGAAGTAGCACGTCTCACTAGTCTCGTGCAGATGGACAGCACCGCTGAGCAATGGAAGCGG
GTAGGCCTTTGGGGCAGCGGCCAATAGCAGCTTTGCTCCTTCGCTTTCTGGGCTCAGAGGCTGGGAAGGG
GTGGGTCCGGGGGCGGGCTCAGGGGCGGGCTCAGGGGCGGGGCGGGCGCCCGAAGGTCCTCCGGAGGCCC
GGCATTCTGCACGCTTCAAAAGCGCACGTCTGCCGCGCTGTTCTCCTCTTCCTCATCTCCGGGCCTTTCG
ACCTGCAGCCCAAGCTTACCATGACCGAGTACAAGCCCACGGTGCGCCTCGCCACCCGCGACGACGTCCC
CAGGGCCGTACGCACCCTCGCCGCCGCGTTCGCCGACTACCCCGCCACGCGCCACACCGTCGATCCGGAC
CGCCACATCGAGCGGGTCACCGAGCTGCAAGAACTCTTCCTCACGCGCGTCGGGCTCGACATCGGCAAGG
TGTGGGTCGCGGACGACGGCGCCGCGGTGGCGGTCTGGACCACGCCGGAGAGCGTCGAAGCGGGGGCGGT
GTTCGCCGAGATCGGCCCGCGCATGGCCGAGTTGAGCGGTTCCCGGCTGGCCGCGCAGCAACAGATGGAA
GGCCTCCTGGCGCCGCACCGGCCCAAGGAGCCCGCGTGGTTCCTGGCCACCGTCGGCGTCTCGCCCGACC
ACCAGGGCAAGGGTCTGGGCAGCGCCGTCGTGCTCCCCGGAGTGGAGGCGGCCGAGCGCGCCGGGGTGCC
CGCCTTCCTGGAGACCTCCGCGCCCCGCAACCTCCCCTTCTACGAGCGGCTCGGCTTCACCGTCACCGCC
GACGTCGAGGTGCCCGAAGGACCGCGCACCTGGTGCATGACCCGCAAGCCCGGTGCCTGACGCCCGCCCC
ACGACCCGCAGCGCCCGACCGAAAGGAGCGCACGACCCCATGCATCGATAAAATAAAAGATTTTATTTAG
TCTCCAGAAAAAGGGGGGAATGAAAGACCCCACCTGTAGGTTTGGCAAGCTAGCTTAAGTAACGCCATTT
TGCAAGGCATGGAAAATACATAACTGAGAATAGAGAAGTTCAGATCAAGGTTAGGAACAGAGAGACAGCA
GAATATGGGCCAAACAGGATATCTGTGGTAAGCAGTTCCTGCCCCGGCTCAGGGCCAAGAACAGATGGTC
CCCAGATGCGGTCCCGCCCTCAGCAGTTTCTAGAGAACCATCAGATGTTTCCAGGGTGCCCCAAGGACCT
GAAATGACCCTGTGCCTTATTTGAACTAACCAATCAGTTCGCTTCTCGCTTCTGTTCGCGCGCTTCTGCT
CCCCGAGCTCAATAAAAGAGCCCACAACCCCTCACTCGGCGCGCCAGTCCTCCGATAGACTGCGTCGCCC
GGGTACCCGTGTATCCAATAAACCCTCTTGCAGTTGCATCCGACTTGTGGTCTCGCTGTTCCTTGGGAGG
GTCTCCTCTGAGTGATTGACTACCCGTCAGCGGGGGTCTTTCATGGGTAACAGTTTCTTGAAGTTGGAGA
ACAACATTCTGAGGGTAGGAGTCGAATATTAAGTAATCCTGACTCAATTAGCCACTGTTTTGAATCCACA
TACTCCAATACTCCTGAAATAGTTCATTATGGACAGCGCAGAAGAGCTGGGGAGAATTAATTCGTAATCA
TGGTCATAGCTGTTTCCTGTGTGAAATTGTTATCCGCTCACAATTCCACACAACATACGAGCCGGAAGCA
TAAAGTGTAAAGCCTGGGGTGCCTAATGAGTGAGCTAACTCACATTAATTGCGTTGCGCTCACTGCCCGC
TTTCCAGTCGGGAAACCTGTCGTGCCAGCTGCATTAATGAATCGGCCAACGCGCGGGGAGAGGCGGTTTG
CGTATTGGGCGCTCTTCCGCTTCCTCGCTCACTGACTCGCTGCGCTCGGTCGTTCGGCTGCGGCGAGCGG
TATCAGCTCACTCAAAGGCGGTAATACGGTTATCCACAGAATCAGGGGATAACGCAGGAAAGAACATGTG
AGCAAAAGGCCAGCAAAAGGCCAGGAACCGTAAAAAGGCCGCGTTGCTGGCGTTTTTCCATAGGCTCCGC
CCCCCTGACGAGCATCACAAAAATCGACGCTCAAGTCAGAGGTGGCGAAACCCGACAGGACTATAAAGAT
ACCAGGCGTTTCCCCCTGGAAGCTCCCTCGTGCGCTCTCCTGTTCCGACCCTGCCGCTTACCGGATACCT
GTCCGCCTTTCTCCCTTCGGGAAGCGTGGCGCTTTCTCATAGCTCACGCTGTAGGTATCTCAGTTCGGTG
TAGGTCGTTCGCTCCAAGCTGGGCTGTGTGCACGAACCCCCCGTTCAGCCCGACCGCTGCGCCTTATCCG
GTAACTATCGTCTTGAGTCCAACCCGGTAAGACACGACTTATCGCCACTGGCAGCAGCCACTGGTAACAG
GATTAGCAGAGCGAGGTATGTAGGCGGTGCTACAGAGTTCTTGAAGTGGTGGCCTAACTACGGCTACACT
AGAAGGACAGTATTTGGTATCTGCGCTCTGCTGAAGCCAGTTACCTTCGGAAAAAGAGTTGGTAGCTCTT
GATCCGGCAAACAAACCACCGCTGGTAGCGGTGGTTTTTTTGTTTGCAAGCAGCAGATTACGCGCAGAAA
AAAAGGATCTCAAGAAGATCCTTTGATCTTTTCTACGGGGTCTGACGCTCAGTGGAACGAAAACTCACGT
TAAGGGATTTTGGTCATGAGATTATCAAAAAGGATCTTCACCTAGATCCTTTTAAATTAAAAATGAAGTT
TTAAATCAATCTAAAGTATATATGAGTAAACTTGGTCTGACAGTTACCAATGCTTAATCAGTGAGGCACC
TATCTCAGCGATCTGTCTATTTCGTTCATCCATAGTTGCCTGACTCCCCGTCGTGTAGATAACTACGATA
CGGGAGGGCTTACCATCTGGCCCCAGTGCTGCAATGATACCGCGAGACCCACGCTCACCGGCTCCAGATT
TATCAGCAATAAACCAGCCAGCCGGAAGGGCCGAGCGCAGAAGTGGTCCTGCAACTTTATCCGCCTCCAT
CCAGTCTATTAATTGTTGCCGGGAAGCTAGAGTAAGTAGTTCGCCAGTTAATAGTTTGCGCAACGTTGTT
GCCATTGCTACAGGCATCGTGGTGTCACGCTCGTCGTTTGGTATGGCTTCATTCAGCTCCGGTTCCCAAC
GATCAAGGCGAGTTACATGATCCCCCATGTTGTGCAAAAAAGCGGTTAGCTCCTTCGGTCCTCCGATCGT
TGTCAGAAGTAAGTTGGCCGCAGTGTTATCACTCATGGTTATGGCAGCACTGCATAATTCTCTTACTGTC
ATGCCATCCGTAAGATGCTTTTCTGTGACTGGTGAGTACTCAACCAAGTCATTCTGAGAATAGTGTATGC
GGCGACCGAGTTGCTCTTGCCCGGCGTCAATACGGGATAATACCGCGCCACATAGCAGAACTTTAAAAGT
GCTCATCATTGGAAAACGTTCTTCGGGGCGAAAACTCTCAAGGATCTTACCGCTGTTGAGATCCAGTTCG
ATGTAACCCACTCGTGCACCCAACTGATCTTCAGCATCTTTTACTTTCACCAGCGTTTCTGGGTGAGCAA
AAACAGGAAGGCAAAATGCCGCAAAAAAGGGAATAAGGGCGACACGGAAATGTTGAATACTCATACTCTT
CCTTTTTCAATATTATTGAAGCATTTATCAGGGTTATTGTCTCATGAGCGGATACATATTTGAATGTATT
TAGAAAAATAAACAAATAGGGGTTCCGCGCACATTTCCCCGAAAAGTGCCACCTGACGTCTAAGAAACCA
TTATTATCATGACATTAACCTATAAAAATAGGCGTATCACGAGGCCCTTTCGTCTCGCGCGTTTCGGTGA
TGACGGTGAAAACCTCTGACACATGCAGCTCCCGGAGACGGTCACAGCTTGTCTGTAAGCGGATGCCGGG
AGCAGACAAGCCCGTCAGGGCGCGTCAGCGGGTGTTGGCGGGTGTCGGGGCTGGCTTAACTATGCGGCAT
CAGAGCAGATTGTACTGAGAGTGCACCATATGCGGTGTGAAATACCGCACAGATGCGTAAGGAGAAAATA
CCGCATCAGGCGCCATTCGCCATTCAGGCTGCGCAACTGTTGGGAAGGGCGATCGGTGCGGGCCTCTTCG
CTATTACGCCAGCTGGCGAAAGGGGGATGTGCTGCAAGGCGATTAAGTTGGGTAACGCCAGGGTTTTCCC
AGTCACGACGTTGTAAAACGACGGCGCAAGGAATGGTGCATGCAAGGAGATGGCGCCCAACAGTCCCCCG
GCCACGGGGCCTGCCACCATACCCACGCCGAAACAAGCGCTCATGAGCCCGAAGTGGCGAGCCCGATCTT
CCCCATCGGTGATGTCGGCGATATAGGCGCCAGCAACCGCACCTGTGGCGCCGGTGATGCCGGCCACGAT
GCGTCCGGCGTAGAGGCGATTAGTCCAATTTGTTAAAGACAGGATATCAGTGGTCCAGGCTCTAGTTTTG
ACTCAACAATATCACCAGCTGAAGCCTATAGAGTACGAGCCATAGATAAAATAAAAGATTTTATTTAGTC
TCCAGAAAAAGGGGGGAA
Features (pLannotate 1.2.2; 19 found; start..end, strand, type, name):
    579..920     +  misc_feature   MESV Ψ: packaging signal of murine embryonic stem cell virus
    987..1403    +  CDS            gag (truncated): truncated Moloney murine leukemia virus (MMLV) gag gene lacking the start codon
   1427..2143    +  CDS            EGFP: EGFP is a basic (constitutively fluorescent) green fluorescent protein published in 1996, derived from Aequorea victoria. It is reported to be a rapidly-maturing weak dimer with moderate acid sensitivity.
   2161..2660    +  promoter       PGK promoter: mouse phosphoglycerate kinase 1 promoter
   2681..3280    +  CDS            PuroR: puromycin N-acetyltransferase; pac from Streptomyces alboniger; confers resistance to puromycin
   3380..3894    +  LTR            3' LTR: 3' long terminal repeat from murine embryonic stem cell virus
   4087..4103    -  protein_bind   lac operator: The lac repressor binds to the lac operator to inhibit transcription in E. coli. This inhibition can be relieved by adding lactose or isopropyl-β-D-thiogalactopyranoside (IPTG). lac repressor encoded by lacI
   4111..4141    -  promoter       lac promoter: promoter for the E. coli lac operon
   4156..4177    -  protein_bind   CAP binding site: CAP binding activates transcription in the presence of cAMP. E. coli catabolite activator protein
   4190..4282    -  CDS            lacI (fragment): lac repressor; lacI; The lac repressor binds to the lac operator to inhibit transcription in E. coli. This inhibition can be relieved by adding lactose or isopropyl-β-D-thiogalactopyranoside (IPTG).
   4465..5053    -  rep_origin     ori: high-copy-number ColE1/pMB1/pBR322/pUC origin of replication
   5224..6084    -  CDS            AmpR: β-lactamase; bla; confers resistance to ampicillin, carbenicillin, and related antibiotics
   6085..6189    -  promoter       AmpR promoter: bla
   6284..6319    +  CDS            rop (fragment): Rop protein, which maintains plasmids at low copy number; rop
   6421..6520    +  misc_feature   bom (fragment): basis of mobility region from pBR322
   6526..6675    -  CDS            lacZα (fragment): LacZα fragment of β-galactosidase; lacZ fragment
   6675..6876    -  CDS            TcR (fragment): tetracycline efflux protein; tet; confers resistance to tetracycline
   6877..6975    +  CDS            env (fragment): murine leukemia virus gPr80 envelope polyprotein precursor; env; proteolytically cleaved into gp70SU and p15TM subunits
   7017..515     +  LTR            5' LTR (across the origin): 5' long terminal repeat from murine embryonic stem cell virus
