[The description below was written by a language model from this plasmid's Addgene catalogue record and pLannotate feature annotations shown in this document.]
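Description:
MSCV-6NBC-GFP-PGK-Puro-Barcode88 is a gammaretroviral transfer vector built on the murine stem cell virus (MSCV) backbone and designed to mark mammalian cells with a defined DNA barcode. In bacteria it is maintained as a high-copy plasmid through a ColE1/pUC-type origin and selected with ampicillin via the β-lactamase gene. The remaining bacterial annotations (short fragments of lacI, lacZα, rop, bom, the tetracycline resistance gene and the lac promoter/operator) are non-functional remnants of the plasmid's cloning history.

The proviral region is flanked by 5′ and 3′ long terminal repeats from murine embryonic stem cell virus. Downstream of the 5′ LTR lie the Ψ packaging signal and a truncated, start-codon-less gag segment, which together promote efficient encapsidation of the vector RNA when the viral proteins are supplied in trans by packaging cells. The 5′ LTR drives EGFP, giving a fluorescent readout of transduction, and an internal mouse PGK promoter drives puromycin N-acetyltransferase so that stably transduced cells can be selected with puromycin. The insert is a synthetic barcode, "Barcode88", which the name and stated purpose indicate is an individual six-nucleotide sequence. It was cloned between a BglII site (destroyed in cloning) and an EcoRI site (retained). The barcode is not annotated in the feature table, so its exact position relative to EGFP cannot be read from the record.

Because the integrated provirus carries the barcode heritably, this plasmid can be used to generate a uniquely tagged cell line variant. The associated publication describes an in vivo multiplexed small-molecule screening platform, in keeping with a use in which differently barcoded variants are pooled and told apart by their barcodes.
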