Addgene plasmid #83765: MSCV-6NBC-GFP-PGK-Puro-Barcode88
Purpose: individual 6N barcode to make barcoded cell line variants
Depositing lab: Monte Winslow. Depositing organization: Stanford University. Publication: An in vivo multiplexed small-molecule screening platform. Gruner BM, Schulze CJ, Yang D, Ogasawara D, Dix MM, Rogers ZN, Chuang CH, McFarland CD, Chiou SH, Brown JM, Cravatt BF, Bogyo M, Winslow MM. Nat Methods. 2016 Sep 12. doi: 10.1038/nmeth.3992. PubMed 27617390.
Backbone
  Vector backbone: MSCV
  Vector type: Retroviral
  Selectable markers: Puromycin
Growth in bacteria
  Bacterial resistance: Ampicillin, 100 μg/mL
  Growth temperature: 37°C
  Growth strain: DH5alpha
  Copy number: High Copy
Gene/Insert
  Gene/Insert name: Barcode88
  Species: Synthetic
  Cloning method: Restriction Enzyme; 5′ cloning site BglII (destroyed during cloning); 3′ cloning site EcoRI (not destroyed)
  Sequencing primers: 5′ CCCTTGAACCTCCTCGTTCGACC
Terms and licenses: Academic/Nonprofit Terms; Industry Terms: Not Available to Industry
How to cite: MSCV-6NBC-GFP-PGK-Puro-Barcode88 was a gift from Monte Winslow (Addgene plasmid # 83765 ; http://n2t.net/addgene:83765 ; RRID:Addgene_83765)
