>Addgene plasmid #83765 | MSCV-6NBC-GFP-PGK-Puro-Barcode88 | addgene partial sequence | sequence record 165504 | pLXSN5 5'-CCCTTGAACCTCCTCGTTCGACC-3'
CAGCCCTCACTCCTTCTCTAGGCGCCGGAATTAGATCCGAATGTCCACCATGGTGAGCAAGGGCGAGGAG
CTGTTCACCGGGGTGGTGCCCATCCTGGTCGAGCTGGACGGCGACGTAAACGGCCACAAGTTCAGCGTGT
CCGGCGAGGGCGAGGGCGATGCCACCTACGGCAAGCTGACCCTGAAGTTCATCTGCACCACCGGCAAGCT
GCCCGTGCCCTGGCCCACCCTCGTGACCACCCTGACCTACGGCGTGCAGTGCTTCAGCCGCTACCCCGAC
CACATGAAGCAGCACGACTTCTTCAAGTCCGCCATGCCCGAAGGCTACGTCCAGGAGCGCACCATCTTCT
TCAAGGACGACGGCAACTACAAGACCCGCGCCGAGGTGAAGTTCGAGGGCGACACCCTGGTGAACCGCAT
CGAGCTGAAGGGCATCGACTTCAAGGAGGACGGCAACATCCTGGGGCACAAGCTGGAGTACAACTACAAC
AGCCACAACGTCTATATCATGGCCGACAAGCAGAAGAACGGCATCAAGGTGAACTTCAAGATCCGCCACA
ACATCGAGGACGGCAGCGTGCAGCTCGCCGACCACTACCAGCAGAACACCCCCATCGGCGACGGCCCCGT
GCTGCTGCCCGACAACCACTACCTGAGCACCCAGTCCGCCCTGAGCAAAGACCCCAACGAGAAGCGCGAT
CACATGGTCCTGCTGGAGTTCGTGACCGCCGCCGGGATCACTCTCGGCATGGACGAGCTGTACAAGTAGC
GGAGAATTCTACCGGGTAGGGGAGGCGCTTTTCCCAAGGCAGTCTGGAGCATGCGCTTTAG
